>Addgene plasmid #16872 | XE5 Xwnt-5A Hind RNA | addgene partial sequence | sequence record 54798 | Sp6 5'-ATTTAGGTGACACTATAG-3'
TCAACTTTGGCAGATCAGCTTCTGGGCTGGTGGGCAGTGCGATGGTCTCTCAACACTTTGTGGTTCTGCT
CATGTCTCTCTATTGTCTGACCCAGTCTGTGGTGGAGAGCAGCTCCTGGTGGTCGTTAGGCATGAACCCG
GTGCAGATGCCGGAGGTTTATATCATCGGGGCTCAGCCGCTGTGCAGCCAACTGTCTGGGCTATCGCAGG
GTCAGAAGAAGCTCTGCCAACTGTACCAGGACCACATGCAGTTTATTGGAGACGGGGCCAAGACTGGGAT
CAAGGAGTGTCAGTACCAGTTCAGGCACCGGAGGTGGAACTGCAGTACCGTGGATAACACCTCAGTGTTT
GGGAGAGTCATGCAGATAGGTAGCAGGGAGACCGCCTTTACTTACGCCATCAGCGCTGCAGGAGTAGTGA
ACGCAGTGAGTCGCGCCTGCCGAGAGGGGGAGCTCTCTACTTGTGGCTGCAGCAGAGCCGCCCGACCCAA
GGACCTGCCCCGGGACTGGCTATGGGGCGGCTGTGGCGACAACCTGGATTATGGCTACAGGTTTGCCAAG
GAGTTTGTCGATGCCCGGGAAAGGGAGAAGATTCACCAGAAAGGATCATATGAGAGTTCAAGGATTATGA
TGAATCTCCACAATAATGAGGCCGGAAGGAGGGCAGTAAGTACCTTGGCTGATGTCGCCTGCAAGTGCCA
TGGAGTCTCCGGTTCTTGTAGCCTTAAAACTTGTTGGCTTCAGCTGGCGGACTTCCGCAAGGTAGGGGAC
CACTTAAAGGAGAAATACGACAGCGCGGGAGCCATGAAGCTGAACACTAGAGGAAAGCTAGTGCAAGTCA
AC
