[The description below was written by a language model from this plasmid's Addgene catalogue record.]
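Description:
XE5 Xwnt-5A Hind RNA is an in vitro transcription plasmid built on the SP64T backbone (about 3 kb) and catalogued as a Xenopus expression vector. It is intended as a template for making synthetic capped mRNA for injection into frog embryos or oocytes, not for direct expression from the DNA. It is maintained as a high-copy plasmid in E. coli under ampicillin selection. SP64T carries an SP6 phage promoter. As generally known for this vector, the Bgl II cloning site is flanked by Xenopus beta-globin untranslated regions and a poly(A)/poly(C) tail segment that help stabilise injected transcripts and promote their translation. No feature table is supplied, so these elements are not individually confirmed here.

The insert is a 1526 bp Xenopus laevis wnt5a (Xwnt-5A) fragment from an oocyte cDNA library. It was excised as a Hind III fragment from an intermediate subclone, blunted and ligated into the Bgl II site; the record does not say whether the sites survived. The Hind III cut removes the native 5′ UTR and the first 13 amino acids, so the coding sequence starts at residue 14. Translation is expected to begin at a second methionine nine residues downstream, within the putative signal sequence. The depositor notes that this truncation gives a more active Xwnt, and assumes that cleavage of the shortened leader still yields a wild-type mature protein. Sense RNA is made by linearising the plasmid downstream of the insert and transcribing with SP6 polymerase. The comments mention separate sense and antisense isolates without stating explicitly which one was deposited. The associated work used overexpression of this maternal Wnt to study its effects on morphogenetic movements in Xenopus embryos.
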