Addgene plasmid #16872: XE5 Xwnt-5A Hind RNA
Depositing lab: Randall Moon. Depositing organization: University of Washington. Publication: Xwnt-5A: a maternal Wnt that affects morphogenetic movements after overexpression in embryos of Xenopus laevis. Moon RT, Campbell RM, Christian JL, McGrew LL, Shih J, Fraser S. Development. 1993 Sep. 119(1):97-111. PubMed 8275867.
Backbone
  Vector backbone: SP64T
  Backbone size w/o insert (bp): 3000
  Vector type: Xenopus Expression
Growth in bacteria
  Bacterial resistance: Ampicillin, 100 μg/mL
  Growth temperature: 37°C
  Growth strain: DH5alpha
  Copy number: High Copy
Gene/Insert
  Gene/Insert name: Xwnt-5A Hind RNA (alt names: wnt5a; wnt)
  Species: X. laevis (frog)
  Insert size (bp): 1526
  Mutation: Starts with AA 14 (see comments)
  Entrez Gene: wnt5a.S (a.k.a. XELAEV_18003033mg, wnt-5A, wnt5a, wnt5a-B, wnt5a-a)
  Cloning method: Restriction Enzyme; 5′ cloning site Hind III RF blunted into Bgl II site (unknown if destroyed)
  Sequencing primers: 5′ SP6
Terms and licenses: Academic/Nonprofit Terms; Industry Terms: Not Available to Industry
Depositor comments: Insert: oocyte cDNA from Melton lambda gt10 library. Insert size: 1526 bp. Transcription: linearize with Xba1 and transcribe with SP6. Sense: plasmid #3 on 5/22/90. Antisense: plasmid #2 on 5/22/90. Plasmid History: Constructed by Randall Moon. Date of Plasmid and by whom: Randall Moon, 4/9/90. Species of Sequence Origin: Xenopus. Notes for Use: lambda G6 Hind III RF in pGEM4 Blue (3/19/90) isolated and blunted into SP64T. Note: Hind III cuts 9aa 5' of a met which is used for translation, residing in putative leader sequence. This Hind III site is 13 aa 3' of actual initiation met. Removal of 5' UTR and the amino terminal 13 aa's yield a more active Xwnt, but the assumption is that using the second met, and the half leader sequence yield a wild type wnt after cleavage of the shortened leader. Citation: Moon et al., Development 119, 97 (1993)
How to cite: XE5 Xwnt-5A Hind RNA was a gift from Randall Moon (Addgene plasmid # 16872 ; http://n2t.net/addgene:16872 ; RRID:Addgene_16872)
